Addgene plasmid #80084: pCAG-Flp-DOG
Purpose: Flp recombinase dependent on GFP (Flp-DOG) for expression in mammalian cells
Depositing lab: Connie Cepko. Depositing organization: Harvard Medical School. Publication: Detection and manipulation of live antigen-expressing cells using conditionally stable nanobodies. Tang JC, Drokhlyansky E, Etemad B, Rudolph S, Guo B, Wang S, Ellis EG, Li JZ, Cepko CL. Elife. 2016 May 20;5. pii: e15312. doi: 10.7554/eLife.15312. PubMed 27205882.
Backbone
  Vector backbone: pCAG-GFP
  Backbone size w/o insert (bp): 4823
  Total vector size (bp): 6816
  Vector type: Mammalian Expression
Growth in bacteria
  Bacterial resistance: Ampicillin, 100 μg/mL
  Growth temperature: 37°C
  Growth strain: DH5alpha
  Copy number: High Copy
Gene/Insert
  Gene/Insert name: Flp-DOG (alt name: dGBP1x2-Flpo)
  Species: Synthetic
  Insert size (bp): 1986
  Promoter: CAG
  Cloning method: Unknown
  Sequencing primers: 5′ GAGCCTCTGCTAACCATGTTC; 3′ TAGCCAGAAGTCAGATGCTCAAG
Terms and licenses: Academic/Nonprofit Terms; Industry Terms: Not Available to Industry
Depositor comments: Please cite: Tang JC, Drokhlyansky E, Etemad B, Rudolph S, Guo B, Wang S, Ellis EG, Li JZ, Cepko CL (2016) Detection and manipulation of live antigen-expressing cells using conditionally stable nanobodies. Elife 5. doi:10.7554/eLife.15312
How to cite: pCAG-Flp-DOG was a gift from Connie Cepko (Addgene plasmid # 80084 ; http://n2t.net/addgene:80084 ; RRID:Addgene_80084)
