[The description below was written by a language model from this plasmid's Addgene catalogue record and pLannotate feature annotations shown in this document.]
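Description:
pCAG-Flp-DOG is a mammalian expression plasmid of about 6.8 kb, built on the pCAG-GFP backbone, that encodes a GFP-dependent form of Flp recombinase. It is propagated in E. coli from a high-copy ColE1/pUC-type origin and selected with ampicillin through the β-lactamase gene and its native promoter. The backbone also carries remnants of lac regulatory sequence, an SV40 origin of replication and an SV40 poly(A) signal. No mammalian selection marker is annotated.

Expression is driven by the CAG promoter, annotated here as the CMV immediate-early enhancer, the chicken β-actin promoter and a chimeric β-actin/β-globin intron. Transcripts terminate at a rabbit β-globin polyadenylation signal. The synthetic insert of roughly 2 kb, also named dGBP1x2-Flpo, consists of two tandem upstream segments followed by FLPo, a mouse codon-optimised, nuclear-targeted, thermostable Flp that recombines FRT sites. The automated annotation labels the two upstream segments as fragments of "vsfGFP" proteins. Given the insert's alternative name, they most likely correspond to two copies of a destabilised GFP-binding nanobody (dGBP1) rather than to fluorescent protein sequence, since vsfGFP proteins themselves contain a GFP-binding nanobody. The short haemoglobin "CDS" hits flanking the insert are probably β-globin-derived sequence belonging to the expression cassette.

According to the associated publication title, the design relies on conditionally stable nanobodies. The fusion is expected to accumulate only when its antigen, GFP, is present, so that Flp activity is restricted to GFP-expressing cells. The construct is therefore suited to driving FRT-dependent recombination of reporters or effectors specifically in GFP-labelled mammalian cells.
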