Features (pLannotate 1.2.2; 21 found; start..end, strand, type, name):
      4..383     +  enhancer       CMV enhancer: human cytomegalovirus immediate early enhancer
    386..661     +  promoter       chicken β-actin promoter: No description available
    662..1670    +  intron         chimeric intron: chimera between introns from chicken β-actin and rabbit β-globin
   1668..1724    +  CDS            HBB (fragment): HBB_LEPEU - Experimental evidence at protein level: Swiss-Prot protein existence level 1. Involved in oxygen transport from the lung to the various peripheral tissues. From Lepus europaeus (European hare).
   1719..1755    +  misc_feature   MCS (fragment): multiple cloning site
   1756..2115    +  CDS            vsfGFP-0 (fragment): vsfGFP-0 is a basic (constitutively fluorescent) green fluorescent protein published in 2015, derived from Aequorea victoria. It has low acid sensitivity.
   2128..2472    +  CDS            vsfGFP-9 (fragment): vsfGFP-9 is a basic (constitutively fluorescent) green fluorescent protein published in 2015, derived from Aequorea victoria. It has low acid sensitivity.
   2482..3751    +  CDS            FLPo (fragment): nuclear-targeted site-specific recombinase FLPo is a mouse codon-optimized fusion between the SV40 nuclear localization signal and a thermostable version of the Saccharomyces cerevisiae site-specific recombinase FLP. Recombination occurs at FRT sequences.
   3762..3833    +  CDS            HBB (fragment): HBB_PONPY - Experimental evidence at transcript level: Swiss-Prot protein existence level 2. Involved in oxygen transport from the lung to the various peripheral tissues. From Pongo pygmaeus (Bornean orangutan).
   3904..3959    +  polyA_signal   β-globin poly(A) signal: rabbit β-globin polyadenylation signal (Gil and Proudfoot, 1987)
   4342..4358    -  protein_bind   lac operator: The lac repressor binds to the lac operator to inhibit transcription in E. coli. This inhibition can be relieved by adding lactose or isopropyl-β-D-thiogalactopyranoside (IPTG). lac repressor encoded by lacI
   4366..4396    -  promoter       lac promoter: promoter for the E. coli lac operon
   4411..4432    -  protein_bind   CAP binding site: CAP binding activates transcription in the presence of cAMP. E. coli catabolite activator protein
   4445..4484    -  CDS            lacI (fragment): lac repressor; lacI; The lac repressor binds to the lac operator to inhibit transcription in E. coli. This inhibition can be relieved by adding lactose or isopropyl-β-D-thiogalactopyranoside (IPTG).
   4491..4513    +  promoter       SV40 promoter (fragment): SV40 enhancer and early promoter
   4537..4672    +  rep_origin     SV40 ori: SV40 origin of replication
   4692..4826    +  polyA_signal   SV40 poly(A) signal: SV40 polyadenylation signal
   4828..4882    -  CDS            lacI (fragment): lac repressor; lacI; The lac repressor binds to the lac operator to inhibit transcription in E. coli. This inhibition can be relieved by adding lactose or isopropyl-β-D-thiogalactopyranoside (IPTG).
   5065..5653    -  rep_origin     ori: high-copy-number ColE1/pMB1/pBR322/pUC origin of replication
   5824..6684    -  CDS            AmpR: β-lactamase; bla; confers resistance to ampicillin, carbenicillin, and related antibiotics
   6685..6789    -  promoter       AmpR promoter: bla
>Addgene plasmid #80084 | pCAG-Flp-DOG | depositor full sequence | sequence record 153724 | pCAG-Flp-DOG sequence 6815 bps
GTCGACATTGATTATTGACTAGTTATTAATAGTAATCAATTACGGGGTCATTAGTTCATAGCCCATATAT
GGAGTTCCGCGTTACATAACTTACGGTAAATGGCCCGCCTGGCTGACCGCCCAACGACCCCCGCCCATTG
ACGTCAATAATGACGTATGTTCCCATAGTAACGCCAATAGGGACTTTCCATTGACGTCAATGGGTGGACT
ATTTACGGTAAACTGCCCACTTGGCAGTACATCAAGTGTATCATATGCCAAGTACGCCCCCTATTGACGT
CAATGACGGTAAATGGCCCGCCTGGCATTATGCCCAGTACATGACCTTATGGGACTTTCCTACTTGGCAG
TACATCTACGTATTAGTCATCGCTATTACCATGGGTCGAGGTGAGCCCCACGTTCTGCTTCACTCTCCCC
ATCTCCCCCCCCTCCCCACCCCCAATTTTGTATTTATTTATTTTTTAATTATTTTGTGCAGCGATGGGGG
CGGGGGGGGGGGGGGCGCGCGCCAGGCGGGGCGGGGCGGGGCGAGGGGCGGGGCGGGGCGAGGCGGAGAG
GTGCGGCGGCAGCCAATCAGAGCGGCGCGCTCCGAAAGTTTCCTTTTATGGCGAGGCGGCGGCGGCGGCG
GCCCTATAAAAAGCGAAGCGCGCGGCGGGCGGGAGTCGCTGCGTTGCCTTCGCCCCGTGCCCCGCTCCGC
GCCGCCTCGCGCCGCCCGCCCCGGCTCTGACTGACCGCGTTACTCCCACAGGTGAGCGGGCGGGACGGCC
CTTCTCCTCCGGGCTGTAATTAGCGCTTGGTTTAATGACGGCTCGTTTCTTTTCTGTGGCTGCGTGAAAG
CCTTAAAGGGCTCCGGGAGGGCCCTTTGTGCGGGGGGGAGCGGCTCGGGGGGTGCGTGCGTGTGTGTGTG
CGTGGGGAGCGCCGCGTGCGGCCCGCGCTGCCCGGCGGCTGTGAGCGCTGCGGGCGCGGCGCGGGGCTTT
GTGCGCTCCGCGTGTGCGCGAGGGGAGCGCGGCCGGGGGCGGTGCCCCGCGGTGCGGGGGGGCTGCGAGG
GGAACAAAGGCTGCGTGCGGGGTGTGTGCGTGGGGGGGTGAGCAGGGGGTGTGGGCGCGGCGGTCGGGCT
GTAACCCCCCCCTGCACCCCCCTCCCCGAGTTGCTGAGCACGGCCCGGCTTCGGGTGCGGGGCTCCGTGC
GGGGCGTGGCGCGGGGCTCGCCGTGCCGGGCGGGGGGTGGCGGCAGGTGGGGGTGCCGGGCGGGGCGGGG
CCGCCTCGGGCCGGGGAGGGCTCGGGGGAGGGGCGCGGCGGCCCCGGAGCGCCGGCGGCTGTCGAGGCGC
GGCGAGCCGCAGCCATTGCCTTTTATGGTAATCGTGCGAGAGGGCGCAGGGACTTCCTTTGTCCCAAATC
TGGCGGAGCCGAAATCTGGGAGGCGCCGCCGCACCCCCTCTAGCGGGCGCGGGCGAAGCGGTGCGGCGCC
GGCAGGAAGGAAATGGGCGGGGAGGGCCTTCGTGCGTCGCCGCGCCGCCGTCCCCTTCTCCATCTCCAGC
CTCGGGGCTGCCGCAGGGGGACGGCTGCCTTCGGGGGGGACGGGGCAGGGCGGGGTTCGGCTTCTGGCGT
GTGACCGGCGGCTCTAGAGCCTCTGCTAACCATGTTCATGCCTTCTTCTTTTTCCTACAGCTCCTGGGCA
ACGTGCTGGTTATTGTGCTGTCTCATCATTTTGGCAAAGAATTCTGCAGTCGACGGTACCGCGGGCCCGG
GATCCACCGGTGCCACCATGGCCGACGTGCAGCTCGTGGAATCCGGAGGAGCACTGGTCCAGCCTGGGGG
ATCACTGAGACTGTCTTGTGTCGCTTCTGGCTTTCCTGTGAATCGGTACTCTATGAGATGGTACAGGCAG
GCACCTGGAAAAGAGCGAGAATGGGTCGCCGGAATGTCATCTGCTGGCGATAGGAGTTCCTACGTGGATA
GCGTGAAAGGACGGTTCACCATTAGAAGGGACGATGCTAGAAACACCGTGTACCTCCAGATGAACTCCCT
GAAACCTGAGGACACTGCTGTGTACTACTACAACGTCAATGTGGGCTTTGAATACTGGGGACATGGCACA
CAAGTGACTGTTAGTTTTGCATGCATGGCTGACGTCCAACTTGTTGAGAGCGGTGGAGCACTGGTCCAGC
CTGGGGGATCACTGAGACTGTCTTGTGTCGCTTCTGGCTTTCCTGTGAATCGGTACTCTATGAGATGGTA
CAGGCAGGCACCTGGAAAAGAGCGAGAATGGGTCGCCGGAATGTCATCTGCTGGCGATAGGAGTTCCTAC
GTGGATAGCGTGAAAGGACGGTTCACCATTAGAAGGGACGATGCTAGAAACACCGTGTACCTCCAGATGA
ACTCCCTGAAACCTGAGGACACTGCTGTGTACTACTACAACGTCAATGTGGGCTTTGAATACTGGGGCCA
TGGGACACAGGTTACTGTTAGCTTCGCATGCATGAGCCAGTTCGACATCCTGTGCAAGACCCCCCCCAAG
GTGCTGGTGCGGCAGTTCGTGGAGAGATTCGAGAGGCCCAGCGGCGAGAAGATCGCCAGCTGTGCCGCCG
AGCTGACCTACCTGTGCTGGATGATCACCCACAACGGCACCGCCATCAAGAGGGCCACCTTCATGAGCTA
CAACACCATCATCAGCAACAGCCTGAGCTTCGACATCGTGAACAAGAGCCTGCAGTTCAAGTACAAGACC
CAGAAGGCCACCATCCTGGAGGCCAGCCTGAAGAAGCTGATCCCCGCCTGGGAGTTCACCATCATCCCTT
ACAACGGCCAGAAGCACCAGAGCGACATCACCGACATCGTGTCCAGCCTGCAGCTGCAGTTCGAGAGCAG
CGAGGAGGCCGACAAGGGCAACAGCCACAGCAAGAAGATGCTGAAGGCCCTGCTGTCCGAGGGCGAGAGC
ATCTGGGAGATCACCGAGAAGATCCTGAACAGCTTCGAGTACACCAGCAGGTTCACCAAGACCAAGACCC
TGTACCAGTTCCTGTTCCTGGCCACATTCATCAACTGCGGCAGGTTCAGCGACATCAAGAACGTGGACCC
CAAGAGCTTCAAGCTGGTGCAGAACAAGTACCTGGGCGTGATCATTCAGTGCCTGGTGACCGAGACCAAG
ACAAGCGTGTCCAGGCACATCTACTTTTTCAGCGCCAGAGGCAGGATCGACCCCCTGGTGTACCTGGACG
AGTTCCTGAGGAACAGCGAGCCCGTGCTGAAGAGAGTGAACAGGACCGGCAACAGCAGCAGCAACAAGCA
GGAGTACCAGCTGCTGAAGGACAACCTGGTGCGCAGCTACAACAAGGCCCTGAAGAAGAACGCCCCCTAC
CCCATCTTCGCTATCAAGAACGGCCCTAAGAGCCACATCGGCAGGCACCTGATGACCAGCTTTCTGAGCA
TGAAGGGCCTGACCGAGCTGACAAACGTGGTGGGCAACTGGAGCGACAAGAGGGCCTCCGCCGTGGCCAG
GACCACCTACACCCACCAGATCACCGCCATCCCCGACCACTACTTCGCCCTGGTGTCCAGGTACTACGCC
TACGACCCCATCAGCAAGGAGATGATCGCCCTGAAGGACGAGACCAACCCCATCGAGGAGTGGCAGCACA
TCGAGCAGCTGAAGGGCAGCGCCGAGGGCAGCATCAGATACCCCGCCTGGAACGGCATCATCAGCCAGGA
GGTGCTGGACTACCTGAGCAGCTACATCAACAGGCGGATCTAGGCGGCCGCACTCCTCAGGTGCAGGCTG
CCTATCAGAAGGTGGTGGCTGGTGTGGCCAATGCCCTGGCTCACAAATACCACTGAGATCTTTTTCCCTC
TGCCAAAAATTATGGGGACATCATGAAGCCCCTTGAGCATCTGACTTCTGGCTAATAAAGGAAATTTATT
TTCATTGCAATAGTGTGTTGGAATTTTTTGTGTCTCTCACTCGGAAGGACATATGGGAGGGCAAATCATT
TAAAACATCAGAATGAGTATTTGGTTTAGAGTTTGGCAACATATGCCATATGCTGGCTGCCATGAACAAA
GGTGGCTATAAAGAGGTCATCAGTATATGAAACAGCCCCCTGCTGTCCATTCCTTATTCCATAGAAAAGC
CTTGACTTGAGGTTAGATTTTTTTTATATTTTGTTTTGTGTTATTTTTTTCTTTAACATCCCTAAAATTT
TCCTTACATGTTTTACTAGCCAGATTTTTCCTCCTCTCCTGACTACTCCCAGTCATAGCTGTCCCTCTTC
TCTTATGAAGATCCCTCGACCTGCAGCCCAAGCTTGGCGTAATCATGGTCATAGCTGTTTCCTGTGTGAA
ATTGTTATCCGCTCACAATTCCACACAACATACGAGCCGGAAGCATAAAGTGTAAAGCCTGGGGTGCCTA
ATGAGTGAGCTAACTCACATTAATTGCGTTGCGCTCACTGCCCGCTTTCCAGTCGGGAAACCTGTCGTGC
CAGCGGATCCGCATCTCAATTAGTCAGCAACCATAGTCCCGCCCCTAACTCCGCCCATCCCGCCCCTAAC
TCCGCCCAGTTCCGCCCATTCTCCGCCCCATGGCTGACTAATTTTTTTTATTTATGCAGAGGCCGAGGCC
GCCTCGGCCTCTGAGCTATTCCAGAAGTAGTGAGGAGGCTTTTTTGGAGGCCTAGGCTTTTGCAAAAAGC
TAACTTGTTTATTGCAGCTTATAATGGTTACAAATAAAGCAATAGCATCACAAATTTCACAAATAAAGCA
TTTTTTTCACTGCATTCTAGTTGTGGTTTGTCCAAACTCATCAATGTATCTTATCATGTCTGGATCCGCT
GCATTAATGAATCGGCCAACGCGCGGGGAGAGGCGGTTTGCGTATTGGGCGCTCTTCCGCTTCCTCGCTC
ACTGACTCGCTGCGCTCGGTCGTTCGGCTGCGGCGAGCGGTATCAGCTCACTCAAAGGCGGTAATACGGT
TATCCACAGAATCAGGGGATAACGCAGGAAAGAACATGTGAGCAAAAGGCCAGCAAAAGGCCAGGAACCG
TAAAAAGGCCGCGTTGCTGGCGTTTTTCCATAGGCTCCGCCCCCCTGACGAGCATCACAAAAATCGACGC
TCAAGTCAGAGGTGGCGAAACCCGACAGGACTATAAAGATACCAGGCGTTTCCCCCTGGAAGCTCCCTCG
TGCGCTCTCCTGTTCCGACCCTGCCGCTTACCGGATACCTGTCCGCCTTTCTCCCTTCGGGAAGCGTGGC
GCTTTCTCAATGCTCACGCTGTAGGTATCTCAGTTCGGTGTAGGTCGTTCGCTCCAAGCTGGGCTGTGTG
CACGAACCCCCCGTTCAGCCCGACCGCTGCGCCTTATCCGGTAACTATCGTCTTGAGTCCAACCCGGTAA
GACACGACTTATCGCCACTGGCAGCAGCCACTGGTAACAGGATTAGCAGAGCGAGGTATGTAGGCGGTGC
TACAGAGTTCTTGAAGTGGTGGCCTAACTACGGCTACACTAGAAGGACAGTATTTGGTATCTGCGCTCTG
CTGAAGCCAGTTACCTTCGGAAAAAGAGTTGGTAGCTCTTGATCCGGCAAACAAACCACCGCTGGTAGCG
GTGGTTTTTTTGTTTGCAAGCAGCAGATTACGCGCAGAAAAAAAGGATCTCAAGAAGATCCTTTGATCTT
TTCTACGGGGTCTGACGCTCAGTGGAACGAAAACTCACGTTAAGGGATTTTGGTCATGAGATTATCAAAA
AGGATCTTCACCTAGATCCTTTTAAATTAAAAATGAAGTTTTAAATCAATCTAAAGTATATATGAGTAAA
CTTGGTCTGACAGTTACCAATGCTTAATCAGTGAGGCACCTATCTCAGCGATCTGTCTATTTCGTTCATC
CATAGTTGCCTGACTCCCCGTCGTGTAGATAACTACGATACGGGAGGGCTTACCATCTGGCCCCAGTGCT
GCAATGATACCGCGAGACCCACGCTCACCGGCTCCAGATTTATCAGCAATAAACCAGCCAGCCGGAAGGG
CCGAGCGCAGAAGTGGTCCTGCAACTTTATCCGCCTCCATCCAGTCTATTAATTGTTGCCGGGAAGCTAG
AGTAAGTAGTTCGCCAGTTAATAGTTTGCGCAACGTTGTTGCCATTGCTACAGGCATCGTGGTGTCACGC
TCGTCGTTTGGTATGGCTTCATTCAGCTCCGGTTCCCAACGATCAAGGCGAGTTACATGATCCCCCATGT
TGTGCAAAAAAGCGGTTAGCTCCTTCGGTCCTCCGATCGTTGTCAGAAGTAAGTTGGCCGCAGTGTTATC
ACTCATGGTTATGGCAGCACTGCATAATTCTCTTACTGTCATGCCATCCGTAAGATGCTTTTCTGTGACT
GGTGAGTACTCAACCAAGTCATTCTGAGAATAGTGTATGCGGCGACCGAGTTGCTCTTGCCCGGCGTCAA
TACGGGATAATACCGCGCCACATAGCAGAACTTTAAAAGTGCTCATCATTGGAAAACGTTCTTCGGGGCG
AAAACTCTCAAGGATCTTACCGCTGTTGAGATCCAGTTCGATGTAACCCACTCGTGCACCCAACTGATCT
TCAGCATCTTTTACTTTCACCAGCGTTTCTGGGTGAGCAAAAACAGGAAGGCAAAATGCCGCAAAAAAGG
GAATAAGGGCGACACGGAAATGTTGAATACTCATACTCTTCCTTTTTCAATATTATTGAAGCATTTATCA
GGGTTATTGTCTCATGAGCGGATACATATTTGAATGTATTTAGAAAAATAAACAAATAGGGGTTCCGCGC
ACATTTCCCCGAAAAGTGCCACCTG
