>Addgene plasmid #80084 | pCAG-Flp-DOG | addgene partial sequence | sequence record 152678 | pCAG-F 5'-GCAACGTGCTGGTTATTGTG-3'
GGCAAAGAATTCTGCAGTCGACGGTACCGCGGGCCCGGGATCCACCGGTGCCACCATGGCCGACGTGCAG
CTCGTGGAATCCGGAGGAGCACTGGTCCAGCCTGGGGGATCACTGAGACTGTCTTGTGTCGCTTCTGGCT
TTCCTGTGAATCGGTACTCTATGAGATGGTACAGGCAGGCACCTGGAAAAGAGCGAGAATGGGTCGCCGG
AATGTCATCTGCTGGCGATAGGAGTTCCTACGTGGATAGCGTGAAAGGACGGTTCACCATTAGAAGGGAC
GATGCTAGAAACACCGTGTACCTCCAGATGAACTCCCTGAAACCTGAGGACACTGCTGTGTACTACTACA
ACGTCAATGTGGGCTTTGAATACTGGGGACATGGCACACAAGTGACTGTTAGTTTTGCATGCATGGCTGA
CGTCCAACTTGTTGAGAGCGGTGGAGCACTGGTCCAGCCTGGGGGATCACTGAGACTGTCTTGTGTCGCT
TCTGGCTTTCCTGTGAATCGGTACTCTATGAGATGGTACAGGCAGGCACCTGGAAAAGAGCGAGAATGGG
TCGCCGGAATGTCATCTGCTGGCGATAGGAGTTCCTACGTGGATAGCGTGAAAGGACGGTTCACCATTAG
AAGGGACGATGCTAGAAACACCGTGTACCTCCAGATGAACTCCCTGAAACCTGAGGACACTGCTGTGTAC
TACTACAACGTCAATGTGGGCTTTGAATACTGGGGCCATGGGACACAGGTTACTGTTAGCTTCGCATGCA
TGAGCCAGTTCGACATCCTGTGCAAGACCCCCCCCAAGGTGCTGGTGCGGCAGTTCGTGGAGAGATTCGA
GAGGCCCAGCGGCGAGAAGATCGCCAGCTGTGCCGCCGAGCTGACCTACCTGTGCTGGATGATCACCCAC
AACGGCACCGCCATCAAGAGGGCCACCTTCATGAGCTACAACACCATCATCAGCAACAGCCTGAGCTTCG
ACATCGTGAACAAGAGCCTGCAGTTCAAGTACAAGACCC
