>Addgene plasmid #80084 | pCAG-Flp-DOG | addgene partial sequence | sequence record 152679 | Bglob-pA-R 5'-ttttggcagagggaaaaaga-3'
GGCCACACCAGCCACCACCTTCTGATAGGCAGCCTGCACCTGAGGAGTGCGGCCGCCTAGATCCGCCTGT
TGATGTAGCTGCTCAGGTAGTCCAGCACCTCCTGGCTGATGATGCCGTTCCAGGCGGGGTATCTGATGCT
GCCCTCGGCGCTGCCCTTCAGCTGCTCGATGTGCTGCCACTCCTCGATGGGGTTGGTCTCGTCCTTCAGG
GCGATCATCTCCTTGCTGATGGGGTCGTAGGCGTAGTACCTGGACACCAGGGCGAAGTAGTGGTCGGGGA
TGGCGGTGATCTGGTGGGTGTAGGTGGTCCTGGCCACGGCGGAGGCCCTCTTGTCGCTCCAGTTGCCCAC
CACGTTTGTCAGCTCGGTCAGGCCCTTCATGCTCAGAAAGCTGGTCATCAGGTGCCTGCCGATGTGGCTC
TTAGGGCCGTTCTTGATAGCGAAGATGGGGTAGGGGGCGTTCTTCTTCAGGGCCTTGTTGTAGCTGCGCA
CCAGGTTGTCCTTCAGCAGCTGGTACTCCTGCTTGTTGCTGCTGCTGTTGCCGGTCCTGTTCACTCTCTT
CAGCACGGGCTCGCTGTTCCTCAGGAACTCGTCCAGGTACACCAGGGGGTCGATCCTGCCTCTGGCGCTG
AAAAAGTAGATGTGCCTGGACACGCTTGTCTTGGTCTCGGTCACCAGGCACTGAATGATCACGCCCAGGT
ACTTGTTCTGCACCAGCTTGAAGCTCTTGGGGTCCACGTTCTTGATGTCGCTGAACCTGCCGCAGTTGAT
GAATGTGGCCAGGAACAGGAACTGGTACAGGGTCTTGGTCTTGGTGAACCTGCTGGTGTACTCGAAGCTG
TTCAGGATCTTCTCGGTGATCTCCCAGATGCTCTCGCCCTCGGACAGCAGGGCCTTCAGCATCTTC
