>Addgene plasmid #80084 | pCAG-Flp-DOG | addgene partial sequence | sequence record 153723 | rb_glob_PA_term-R 5'-CCCATATGTCCTTCCGAGTG-3'
TCCAACACACTATTGCAATGAAAATAAATTTCCTTTATTAGCCAGAAGTCAGATGCTCAAGGGGCTTCAT
GATGTCCCCATAATTTTTGGCAGAGGGAAAAAGATCTCAGTGGTATTTGTGAGCCAGGGCATTGGCCACA
CCAGCCACCACCTTCTGATAGGCAGCCTGCACCTGAGGAGTGCGGCCGCCTAGATCCGCCTGTTGATGTA
GCTGCTCAGGTAGTCCAGCACCTCCTGGCTGATGATGCCGTTCCAGGCGGGGTATCTGATGCTGCCCTCG
GCGCTGCCCTTCAGCTGCTCGATGTGCTGCCACTCCTCGATGGGGTTGGTCTCGTCCTTCAGGGCGATCA
TCTCCTTGCTGATGGGGTCGTAGGCGTAGTACCTGGACACCAGGGCGAAGTAGTGGTCGGGGATGGCGGT
GATCTGGTGGGTGTAGGTGGTCCTGGCCACGGCGGAGGCCCTCTTGTCGCTCCAGTTGCCCACCACGTTT
GTCAGCTCGGTCAGGCCCTTCATGCTCAGAAAGCTGGTCATCAGGTGCCTGCCGATGTGGCTCTTAGGGC
CGTTCTTGATAGCGAAGATGGGGTAGGGGGCGTTCTTCTTCAGGGCCTTGTTGTAGCTGCGCACCAGGTT
GTCCTTCAGCAGCTGGTACTCCTGCTTGTTGCTGCTGCTGTTGCCGGTCCTGTTCACTCTCTTCAGCACG
GGCTCGCTGTTCCTCAGGAACTCGTCCAGGTACACCAGGGGGTCGATCCTGCCTCTGGCGCTGAAAAAGT
AGATGTGCCTGGACACGCTTGTCTTGGTCTCGGTCACCAGGCACTGAATGATCACGCCCAGGTACTTGTT
CTGCACCAGCTTGAAGCTCTTGGGGTCCACGTTCTTGATGTCGCTGAACCTGCCGCAGTTGATGAATGTG
GCCAGGAACAGGAACTGGTACAGGGTCTTGGTCTTGGTGAACCTGCTGGTGT
